>Addgene plasmid #59839 | pJK_proK14_amiE | depositor full sequence | sequence record 95474 | pJK_proK14_amiE sequence 4605 bps
TGGCGAATGGG
[124 nt withheld, positions 12-135]
C
[91 nt withheld, positions 137-227]
A
[49 nt withheld, positions 229-277]
CCTTTGACGTTGGAGTCCACGTTCTTT
[37 nt withheld, positions 305-341]
ACCCTATCTCGGTCTATTCTTTTGATTTATAAGGGATTTTGCCGATTTCGGCCTATTGGTTAAAAAATGA
GCTGATTTAACAAAAATTTAACGCGAATTTTAACAAAATATTAACGTTTACAATTTCAGGTGGCACTTTT
CGGGGAAATGTGCGCGGAACCCCTATTTGTTTATTTTTCTAAATACATTCAAATATGTATCCGCTCATGA
ATTAATTCTTACCAATGCTTAATCAGTGAGGCACCTATCTCAGCGATCTGTCTATTTCGTTCATCCATAG
TTGCCTGACTCCCCGTCGTGTAGATAACTACGATACGGGAGGGCTTACCATCTGGCCCCAGTGCTGCAAT
GATACCGCGAGACCCACGCTCACCGGCTCCAGATTTATCAGCAATAAACCAGCCAGCCGGAAGGGCCGAG
CGCAGAAGTGGTCCTGCAACTTTATCCGCCTCCATCCAGTCTATTAATTGTTGCCGGGAAGCTAGAGTAA
GTAGTTCGCCAGTTAATAGTTTGCGCAACGTTGTTGCCATTGCTGCAGGCATCGTGGTGTCACGCTCGTC
GTTTGGTATGGCTTCATTCAGCTCCGGTTCCCAACGATCAAGGCGAGTTACATGATCCCCCATGTTGTGC
AAAAAAGCGGTTAGCTCCTTCGGTCCTCCGATCGTTGTCAGAAGTAAGTTGGCCGCAGTGTTATCACTCA
TGGTTATGGCAGCACTGCATAATTCTCTTACTGTCATGCCATCCGTAAGATGCTTTTCTGTGACTGGTGA
GTACTCAACCAAGTCATTCTGAGAATAGTGTATGCGGCGACCGAGTTGCTCTTGCCCGGCGTCAATACGG
GATAATACCGCGCCACATAGCAGAACTTTAAAAGTGCTCATCATTGGAAAACGTTCTTCGGGGCGAAAAC
TCTCAAGGATCTTACCGCTGTTGAGATCCAGTTCGATGTAACCCACTCGTGCACCCAACTGATCTTCAGC
ATCTTTTACTTTCACCAGCGTTTCTGGGTGAGCAAAAACAGGAAGGCAAAATGCCGCAAAAAAGGGAATA
AGGGCGACACGGAAATGTTGAATACTCATAACACCCCTTGTATTACTGTTTATGTAAGCAGACAGTTTTA
TTGTTCATGACCAAAATCCCTTAACGTGAGTTTTCGTTCCACTGAGCGTCAGACCCCGTAGAAAAGATCA
AAGGATCTTCTTGAGATCCTTTTTTTCTGCGCGTAATCTGCTGCTTGCAAACAAAAAAACCACCGCTACC
AGCGGTGGTTTGTTTGCCGGATCAAGAGCTACCAACTCTTTTTCCGAAGGTAACTGGCTTCAGCAGAGCG
CAGATACCAAATACTGTCCTTCTAGTGTAGCCGTAGTTAGGCCACCACTTCAAGAACTCTGTAGCACCGC
CTACATACCTCGCTCTGCTAATCCTGTTACCAGTGGCTGCTGCCAGTGGCGATAAGTCGTGTCTTACCGG
GTTGGACTCAAGACGATAGTTACCGGATAAGGCGCAGCGGTCGGGCTGAACGGGGGGTTCGTGCACACAG
CCCAGCTTGGAGCGAACGACCTACACCGAACTGAGATACCTACAGCGTGAGCTATGAGAAAGCGCCACGC
TTCCCGAAGGGAGAAAGGCGGACAGGTATCCGGTAAGCGGCAGGGTCGGAACAGGAGAGCGCACGAGGGA
GCTTCCAGGGGGAAACGCCTGGTATCTTTATAGTCCTGTCGGGTTTCGCCACCTCTGACTTGAGCGTCGA
TTTTTGTGATGCTCGTCAGGGGGGCGGAGCCTATGGAAAAACGCCAGCAACGCGGCCTTTTTACGGTTCC
TGGCCTTTTGCTGGCCTTTTGCTCACATGTTCTTTCCTGCGTTATCCCCTGATTCTGTGGATAACCGTAT
TACCGCCTTTGAGTGAGCTGATACCGCTCGCCGCAGCCGAACGACCGAGCGCAGCGAGTCAGTGAGCGAG
GAAGCGGAAGAGCGCCTGATGCGGTATTTTCTCCTTACGCATCTGTGCGGTATTTCACACCGCATATATG
GTGCACTCTCAGTACAATCTGCTCTGATGCCGCATAGTTAAGCCAGTATACACTCCGCTATCGCTACGTG
ACTGGGTCATGGCTGCGCCCCGACACCCGCCAACACCCGCTGACGCGCCCTGACGGGCTTGTCTGCTCCC
GGCATCCGCTTACAGACAAGCTGTGACCGTCTCCGGGAGCTGCATGTGTCAGAGGTTTTCACCGTCATCA
CCGAAACGCGCGAGGCAGCTGCGGTAAAGCTCATCAGCGTGGTCGTGAAGCGATTCACAGATGTCTGCCT
GTTCATCCGCGTCCAGCTCGTTGAGTTTCTCCAGAAGCGTTAATGTCTGGCTTCTGATAAAGCGGGCCAT
GTTAAGGGCGGTTTTTTCCTGTTTGGTCACTGATGCCTCCGTGTAAGGGGGATTTCTGTTCATGGGGGTA
ATGATACCGATGAAACGAGAGAGGATGCTCACGATACGGGTTACTGATGATGAACATGCCCGGTTACTGG
AACGTTGTGAGGGTAAACAACTGGCGGTATGGATGCGGCGGGACCAGAGAAAAATCACTCAGGGTCAATG
CCAGCGCTTCGTTAATACAGATGTAGGTGTTCCACAGGGTAGCCAGCAGCATCCTGCGATGCAGATCCGG
AACATAATGGTGCAGGGCGCTGACTTCCGCGTTTCCAGACTTTACGAAACACGGAAACCGAAGACCATTC
ATGTTGTTGCTCAGGTCGCAGACGTTTTGCAGCAGCAGTCGCTTCACGTTCGCTCGCGTATCGGTGATTC
ATTCTGCTAACCAGTAAGGCAACCCCGCCAGCCTAGCCGGGTCCTCAACGACAGGAGCACGATCATGCGC
ACCCGTGGGGCCGCCATGCCGGCCACAGCTAACACCACGTCGTCCCTATCTGCTGCCCTAGGTCTATGAG
TGGTTGCTGGATAACTGTACGGGCATGCATAAGGCTCGTAATATATATTCAGGGAGACCACAACGGTTTC
CCTCTACAAATAATTTTGTTTAACTTTCTAGAAATAATTTTGTTTAACTTTAAGAAGGAGATATACATAT
GAGACATGGCGATATTAGCTCGTCAAATGATACCGTAGGCGTAGCCGTGGTGAATTACAAGATGCCGCGT
TTACATACTGCTGCTGAAGTCCTGGATAATGCCCGCAAAATTGCGGAAATGATCGTTGGTATGAAGCAAG
GTCTGCCGGGCATGGATCTGGTTGTGTTTCCTGAATATTCTTTACAGGGTATTATGTACGACCCTGCTGA
AATGATGGAAACAGCCGTGGCGATTCCAGGCGAAGAAACGGAAATCTTTAGCCGTGCTTGTAGAAAAGCA
AATGTTTGGGGTGTGTTCTCCCTGACCGGCGAACGTCATGAAGAACACCCTAGAAAGGCACCATACAACA
CTCTGGTCTTGATCGATAACAACGGTGAAATCGTACAAAAGTACAGAAAGATCATCCCATGGTGTCCGAT
TGAAGGCTGGTATCCAGGTGGCCAGACATACGTCTCTGAAGGTCCGAAAGGCATGAAGATCTCATTAATT
ATCTGCGATGACGGTAATTATCCGGAAATTTGGAGAGATTGTGCCATGAAGGGTGCGGAATTGATCGTTC
GCTGCCAAGGCTATATGTACCCTGCTAAAGACCAACAAGTTATGATGGCTAAGGCAATGGCCTGGGCGAA
TAACTGTTATGTCGCTGTAGCAAACGCTGCAGGTTTTGATGGCGTTTATAGCTACTTCGGTCATAGTGCC
ATTATCGGTTTTGACGGCCGTACTCTGGGTGAATGCGGCGAAGAAGAAATGGGCATTCAATACGCGCAGT
TGTCTCTGTCACAAATCCGCGATGCCCGTGCGAATGACCAAAGTCAGAACCATTTGTTTAAAATCTTGCA
CAGAGGTTACTCCGGTTTGCAGGCTTCGGGCGATGGCGACCGTGGTCTGGCAGAATGCCCATTTGAATTC
TACCGTACCTGGGTTACTGATGCTGAAAAGGCAAGAGAAAACGTGGAACGCCTGACTCGCTCCACAACAG
GTGTCGCCCAATGCCCAGTAGGTCGTCTGCCGTATGAAGGCCTCGAGCACCACCACCACCACCACTGAGA
TCCGGCTGCTAACAAAGCCCGAAAGGAAGCTGAGTTGGCTGCTGCCACCGCTGAGCAATAACTAGCATAA
CCCCTTGGGGCCTCTAAACGGGTCTTGAGGGGTTTTTTGCTGAAAGGAGGAACTATATCCGGAT
Features (pLannotate 1.2.2; 12 found; start..end, strand, type, name):
     12..467     +  rep_origin     f1 ori (sequence partly withheld): f1 bacteriophage origin of replication; arrow indicates direction of (+) strand synthesis
    494..551     +  promoter       AmpR promoter (fragment): bla
    560..1420    -  CDS            AmpR: β-lactamase; bla; confers resistance to ampicillin, carbenicillin, and related antibiotics
   1542..2130    +  rep_origin     ori: high-copy-number ColE1/pMB1/pBR322/pUC origin of replication
   2316..2458    -  misc_feature   bom: basis of mobility region from pBR322
   2560..2751    -  CDS            rop: Rop protein, which maintains plasmids at low copy number; rop
   2768..3148    +  CDS            YPB1_ECOLX: Protein predicted: Swiss-Prot protein existence level 4. From Escherichia coli.
   3390..3412    +  RBS            RBS: efficient ribosome binding site from bacteriophage T7 gene 10 (Olins and Rangwala, 1989)
   3420..4448    +  CDS            amiE: AMIE_PSEAE - Experimental evidence at protein level: Swiss-Prot protein existence level 1. Also exhibits in vitro acyl transferase activity, transferring the acyl moiety of short-chain amides to hydroxylamine to form hydroxamates. From Pseudomonas aeruginosa (strain ATCC 15692 / DSM 22644 / CIP 104116 / JCM 14847 / LMG 12228 / 1C / PRS 101 / PAO1).
   4449..4466    +  CDS            9xHis (fragment): 9xHis affinity tag
   4476..4525    +  CDS            SET1 (fragment): solubility-enhancement tag derived from T7 phage gene 10B
   4533..4580    +  terminator     T7 terminator: transcription terminator for bacteriophage T7 RNA polymerase
