[The description below was written by a language model from this plasmid's Addgene catalogue record and pLannotate feature annotations shown in this document.]
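Description:
pJK_proK14_amiE is a 4,605 bp bacterial expression plasmid built on a heavily modified pET-29b(+) backbone for constitutive expression of the aliphatic amidase AmiE from Pseudomonas aeruginosa PAO1 in E. coli. The inducible T7 machinery of the parent vector (lacI, lacO and the T7 promoter) was deleted and replaced, between the BglI and XbaI sites, by a constitutive promoter cassette, here the proK14 variant. Expression therefore does not depend on T7 RNA polymerase or on an inducer. The kanamycin marker was also swapped for the β-lactamase gene from pET-22b, so the plasmid is selected with ampicillin. It replicates from a ColE1/pMB1-type origin. The catalogue lists it as high copy, although the annotation also detects the pBR322-derived bom site and the rop gene, which normally moderates copy number. An f1 origin is present as well.

The proK14 promoter itself is not picked up in the feature table, but it would lie upstream of the annotated phage T7 gene 10 ribosome binding site that drives translation of the amiE open reading frame. The coding sequence runs directly into a backbone-encoded C-terminal 6xHis tag (annotated as a fragment of a longer His tag), which allows affinity purification or detection, and the T7 terminator follows. Short hits to a T7 gene 10B-derived solubility tag and to a predicted E. coli protein look like residual backbone sequence rather than designed elements.

The associated publication title indicates that the plasmid belongs to work relating promoter strength, gene expression level and growth rate, with AmiE as the expressed protein.
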