Addgene plasmid #59839: pJK_proK14_amiE
Purpose: Constitutively expresses AmiE with proK14 promoter
Depositing lab: Timothy Whitehead. Depositing organization: Michigan State University. Publication: The Interrelationship between Promoter Strength, Gene Expression, and Growth Rate. Bienick MS, Young KW, Klesmith JR, Detwiler EE, Tomek KJ, Whitehead TA. PLoS One. 2014 Oct 6;9(10):e109105. doi: 10.1371/journal.pone.0109105. eCollection 2014. PubMed 25286161.
Backbone
  Vector backbone: pET-29b(+)
  Backbone manufacturer: Novagen
  Backbone size w/o insert (bp): 3582
  Total vector size (bp): 4605
  Modifications to backbone: Deletion of lacI, lacO, and T7 promoter by cloning proB in-between BglI and XbaI. Removal of the kanamycin resistance gene and insertion of the beta-lactamase (AmpR) gene from pET-22b.
  Vector type: Bacterial Expression
Growth in bacteria
  Bacterial resistance: Ampicillin, 100 μg/mL
  Growth temperature: 37°C
  Growth strain: XL1 Blue
  Copy number: High Copy
Gene/Insert
  Gene/Insert name: ALIPHATIC AMIDASE (alt name: amiE)
  Insert size (bp): 1024
  Entrez Gene: amiE (a.k.a. PA3366)
  Promoter: proK14
  Tag / fusion protein: 6x-His (C terminal on backbone)
  Cloning method: Restriction Enzyme; 5′ cloning site BglI (not destroyed); 3′ cloning site XbaI (not destroyed)
  Sequencing primers: 5′ GGTGATTCATTCTGCTAA; 3′ T7 Term
Terms and licenses: Academic/Nonprofit Terms; Industry Terms: Not Available to Industry
How to cite: pJK_proK14_amiE was a gift from Timothy Whitehead (Addgene plasmid # 59839 ; http://n2t.net/addgene:59839 ; RRID:Addgene_59839)
