>Addgene plasmid #59839 | pJK_proK14_amiE | addgene partial sequence | sequence record 97578 | pJFRC-F 5'-ATAATGGTGCAGGGCGCTGAC-3'
AACCGAAGACCATTCATGTTGTTGCTCAGGTCGCAGACGTTTTGCAGCAGCAGTCGCTTCACGTTCGCTC
GCGTATCGGTGATTCATTCTGCTAACCAGTAAGGCAACCCCGCCAGCCTAGCCGGGTCCTCAACGACAGG
AGCACGATCATGCGCACCCGTGGGGCCGCCATGCCGGCCACAGCTAACACCACGTCGTCCCTATCTGCTG
CCCTAGGTCTATGAGTGGTTGCTGGATAACTGTACGGGCATGCATAAGGCTCGTAATATATATTCAGGGA
GACCACAACGGTTTCCCTCTACAAATAATTTTGTTTAACTTTCTAGAAATAATTTTGTTTAACTTTAAGA
AGGAGATATACATATGAGACATGGCGATATTAGCTCGTCAAATGATACCGTAGGCGTAGCCGTGGTGAAT
TACAAGATGCCGCGTTTACATACTGCTGCTGAAGTCCTGGATAATGCCCGCAAAATTGCGGAAATGATCG
TTGGTATGAAGCAAGGTCTGCCGGGCATGGATCTGGTTGTGTTTCCTGAATATTCTTTACAGGGTATTAT
GTACGACCCTGCTGAAATGATGGAAACAGCCGTGGCGATTCCAGGCGAAGAAACGGAAATCTTTAGCCGT
GCTTGTAGAAAAGCAAATGTTTGGGGTGTGTTCTCCCTGACCGGCGAACGTCATGAAAG
