>Addgene plasmid #59839 | pJK_proK14_amiE | addgene partial sequence | sequence record 97579 | T7term 5'-GCTAGTTATTGCTCAGCGG-3'
CTTTGTTAGCAGCCGGATCTCAGTGGTGGTGGTGGTGGTGCTCGAGGCCTTCATACGGCAGACGACCTAC
TGGGCATTGGGCGACACCTGTTGTGGAGCGAGTCAGGCGTTCCACGTTTTCTCTTGCCTTTTCAGCATCA
GTAACCCAGGTACGGTAGAATTCAAATGGGCATTCTGCCAGACCACGGTCGCCATCGCCCGAAGCCTGCA
AACCGGAGTAACCTCTGTGCAAGATTTTAAACAAATGGTTCTGACTTTGGTCATTCGCACGGGCATCGCG
GATTTGTGACAGAGACAACTGCGCGTATTGAATGCCCATTTCTTCTTCGCCGCATTCACCCAGAGTACGG
CCGTCAAAACCGATAATGGCACTATGACCGAAGTAGCTATAAACGCCATCAAAACCTGCAGCGTTTGCTA
CAGCGACATAACAGTTATTCGCCCAGGCCATTGCCTTAGCCATCATAACTTGTTGGTCTTTAGCAGGGTA
CATATAGCCTTGGCAGCGAACGATCAATTCCGCACCCTTCATGGCACAATCTCTCCAAATTTCCGGATAA
TTACCGTCATCGCAGATAATTAATGAGATCTTCATGCCTTTCGGACCTTCAGAGACGTATGTCTGGCCAC
CTGGATACCAGCCTTCAATCGGACACCATGGGATGATCTTTCTGTACTTTTGTACGATTTCACCGTTGTT
ATCGATCAAGACCAGAGTGTTGTATGGTGCCTTTCTA
